Addgene plasmid #199349: pTS96 pHAGE2 CMVtetO2 GFP-22xGS-SUMOEu-MCS
Purpose: (Empty Backbone) Lentiviral transfer plasmid for doxycycline inducible expression of a N-terminally GFP-SUMOEu-tagged protein in mammalian cells.
Depositing lab: Rebecca Voorhees. Depositing organization: California Institute of Technology. Publication: A nanobody-based strategy for rapid and scalable purification of human protein complexes. Stevens TA, Tomaleri GP, Hazu M, Wei S, Nguyen VN, DeKalb C, Voorhees RM, Pleiner T. Nat Protoc. 2024 Jan;19(1):127-158. doi: 10.1038/s41596-023-00904-w. Epub 2023 Nov 16. PubMed 37974029.
Backbone
  Vector backbone: pHAGE2
  Backbone size (bp): 7627
  Vector type: Mammalian Expression, Lentiviral
  Tag / fusion protein: EGFP-SUMOEu (N terminal on insert)
Growth in bacteria
  Bacterial resistance: Ampicillin, 100 μg/mL
  Growth temperature: 37°C
  Growth strain: NEB Stable
  Copy number: High Copy
Gene/Insert
  Gene/Insert name: None
  Mutation: WT
  Tag / fusion protein: EGFP-SUMOEu (N terminal on insert)
Terms and licenses: Academic/Nonprofit Terms; Industry Terms: Not Available to Industry
Depositor comments: Please visit https://www.biorxiv.org/content/10.1101/2023.03.09.531980v1 for bioRxiv preprint.
How to cite: pTS96 pHAGE2 CMVtetO2 GFP-22xGS-SUMOEu-MCS was a gift from Rebecca Voorhees (Addgene plasmid # 199349 ; http://n2t.net/addgene:199349 ; RRID:Addgene_199349)
