[The description below was written by a language model from this plasmid's Addgene catalogue record and pLannotate feature annotations shown in this document.]
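Description:
pTS96 pHAGE2 CMVtetO2 GFP-22xGS-SUMOEu-MCS is an empty lentiviral transfer plasmid of 7,627 bp built on the pHAGE2 backbone, designed for doxycycline-inducible expression of an N-terminally GFP-SUMOEu-tagged protein in mammalian cells. It is maintained in E. coli as a high-copy plasmid through a ColE1/pUC-type origin and selected with ampicillin via the bla gene. The viral portion carries the HIV-1 elements needed for packaging and transduction: LTR sequences flanking the cassette, the Ψ packaging signal with an adjoining gag fragment, the Rev response element for Rev-dependent nuclear export of the genomic RNA, and the cPPT/CTS. Short nef, rev, lacI, lac promoter and SV40 fragments annotated elsewhere appear to be backbone remnants rather than functional parts.

The expression cassette is driven by the CMV enhancer and promoter followed directly by two tet operator sites (annotated as PLtetO-1 fragments), the CMVtetO2 arrangement. In such a design, Tet repressor supplied by the host cell blocks transcription until doxycycline releases it; the plasmid itself carries no repressor gene and no annotated mammalian selection marker. Downstream lies an EGFP coding sequence, a gap corresponding to the 22xGS flexible linker named in the title, and a SUMO-family module (SUMOEu, matched by the annotation tool to a rice SUMO1 homologue), followed by the multiple cloning site where a gene of interest is inserted in frame. A WPRE after the cloning site enhances transcript expression. The associated publication describes a nanobody-based strategy for rapid, scalable purification of human protein complexes, which suggests that GFP serves as the capture handle and expression reporter and the SUMOEu module as a protease-cleavable release site, although the record does not spell this out.
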