Features (pLannotate 1.2.2; 27 found; start..end, strand, type, name):
    363..620     +  LTR            5' LTR (truncated): truncated 5' long terminal repeat (LTR) from HIV-1
    667..792     +  misc_feature   HIV-1 Ψ: packaging signal of human immunodeficiency virus type 1
    776..1114    +  CDS            HIV-1 gag (fragment): gag protein from human immunodeficiency virus 1; gag
   1289..1522    +  misc_feature   RRE: The Rev response element (RRE) of HIV-1 allows for Rev-dependent mRNA export from the nucleus to the cytoplasm.
   1899..1999    +  CDS            Rev (fragment): human immunodeficiency virus 1 (HIV-1) Rev protein; rev; enhances nuclear export of unspliced and incompletely spliced viral mRNAs
   2044..2161    +  misc_feature   cPPT/CTS: central polypurine tract and central termination sequence of HIV-1
   2205..2584    +  enhancer       CMV enhancer: human cytomegalovirus immediate early enhancer
   2585..2788    +  promoter       CMV promoter: human cytomegalovirus (CMV) immediate early promoter
   2790..2809    +  promoter       PLtetO-1 promoter (fragment): modified phage lambda PL promoter with tet operator sites (Lutz and Bujard, 1997)
   2811..2830    +  promoter       PLtetO-1 promoter (fragment): modified phage lambda PL promoter with tet operator sites (Lutz and Bujard, 1997)
   2838..2871    +  promoter       TRE3GV promoter (fragment): 3rd-generation Tet-responsive promoter that can be activated by binding of Tet-On® 3G, optimized for retroviral and lentiviral vectors
   2950..3633    +  CDS            (3-F)Tyr-EGFP: (3-F)Tyr-EGFP is a basic (constitutively fluorescent) green fluorescent protein published in 2004, derived from Aequorea victoria.
   3706..3990    +  CDS            SUMO1 (fragment): SUMO1_ORYSJ - Also known as SMT3, SUM1. Experimental evidence at protein level: Swiss-Prot protein existence level 1. Ubiquitin-like protein which can be covalently attached to target lysines as a monomer. Does not seem to be involved in protein degradation and may function as an antagonist of ubiquitin in the degradation process (By similarity). From Oryza sativa subsp. japonica (Rice).
   4055..4643    +  misc_feature   WPRE: woodchuck hepatitis virus posttranscriptional regulatory element
   4638..4748    +  CDS            nef (fragment): NEF_SIVS4 - Experimental evidence at protein level: Swiss-Prot protein existence level 1. Interferes with TCR signaling from the cell membrane. Interacts with CD247/TCRZ (TCR zeta chain) and exert potent down- regulation of cell surface TCR/CD3 complexes. From Simian immunodeficiency virus (isolate F236/smH4) (SIV-sm) (Simian immunodeficiency virus sooty mangabey monkey).
   4791..4971    +  LTR            5' LTR (truncated): truncated 5' long terminal repeat (LTR) from HIV-1
   5104..5208    +  promoter       AmpR promoter: bla
   5209..6069    +  CDS            AmpR: β-lactamase; bla; confers resistance to ampicillin, carbenicillin, and related antibiotics
   6240..6828    +  rep_origin     ori: high-copy-number ColE1/pMB1/pBR322/pUC origin of replication
   7011..7065    +  CDS            lacI (fragment): lac repressor; lacI; The lac repressor binds to the lac operator to inhibit transcription in E. coli. This inhibition can be relieved by adding lactose or isopropyl-β-D-thiogalactopyranoside (IPTG).
   7071..7164    +  rep_origin     SV40 ori (fragment): SV40 origin of replication
   7189..7226    +  CDS            lacI (fragment): lac repressor; lacI; The lac repressor binds to the lac operator to inhibit transcription in E. coli. This inhibition can be relieved by adding lactose or isopropyl-β-D-thiogalactopyranoside (IPTG).
   7239..7260    +  protein_bind   CAP binding site: CAP binding activates transcription in the presence of cAMP. E. coli catabolite activator protein
   7275..7305    +  promoter       lac promoter: promoter for the E. coli lac operon
   7313..7329    +  protein_bind   lac operator: The lac repressor binds to the lac operator to inhibit transcription in E. coli. This inhibition can be relieved by adding lactose or isopropyl-β-D-thiogalactopyranoside (IPTG). lac repressor encoded by lacI
   7363..7446    +  polyA_signal   SV40 poly(A) signal (fragment): SV40 polyadenylation signal
   7613..315     +  CDS            nef (fragment) (across the origin): NEF_HV1BR - Experimental evidence at protein level: Swiss-Prot protein existence level 1. Extracellular Nef protein targets CD4(+) T-lymphocytes for apoptosis by interacting with CXCR4 surface receptors (PubMed:14990729). From Human immunodeficiency virus type 1 group M subtype B (isolate BRU/LAI) (HIV-1).
>Addgene plasmid #199349 | pTS96 pHAGE2 CMVtetO2 GFP-22xGS-SUMOEu-MCS | addgene full sequence | sequence record 389899 | Addgene NGS Result
CACTCCCAAAGAAGACAAGATATCCTTGATCTGTGGATCTACCACACACAAGGCTACTTCCCTGATTAGC
AGAACTACACACCAGGGCCAGGGGTCAGATATCCACTGACCTTTGGATGGTGCTACAAGCTAGTACCAGT
TGAGCCAGATAAGGTAGAAGAGGCCAATAAAGGAGAGAACACCAGCTTGTTACACCCTGTGAGCCTGCAT
GGGATGGATGACCCGGAGAGAGAAGTGTTAGAGTGGAGGTTTGACAGCCGCCTAGCATTTCATCACGTGG
CCCGAGAGCTGCATCCGGAGTACTTCAAGAACTGCTGATATCGAGCTTGCTACAAGGGACTTTCCGCTGG
GGACTTTCCAGGGAGGCGTGGCCTGGGCGGGACTGGGGAGTGGCGAGCCCTCAGATCCTGCATATAAGCA
GCTGCTTTTTGCCTGTACTGGGTCTCTCTGGTTAGACCAGATCTGAGCCTGGGAGCTCTCTGGCTAACTA
GGGAACCCACTGCTTAAGCCTCAATAAAGCTTGCCTTGAGTGCTTCAAGTAGTGTGTGCCCGTCTGTTGT
GTGACTCTGGTAACTAGAGATCCCTCAGACCCTTTTAGTCAGTGTGGAAAATCTCTAGCAGTGGCGCCCG
AACAGGGACTTGAAAGCGAAAGGGAAACCAGAGGAGCTCTCTCGACGCAGGACTCGGCTTGCTGAAGCGC
GCACGGCAAGAGGCGAGGGGCGGCGACTGGTGAGTACGCCAAAAATTTTGACTAGCGGAGGCTAGAAGGA
GAGAGATGGGTGCGAGAGCGTCAGTATTAAGCGGGGGAGAATTAGATCGCGATGGGAAAAAATTCGGTTA
AGGCCAGGGGGAAAGAAAAAATATAAATTAAAACATATAGTATGGGCAAGCAGGGAGCTAGAACGATTCG
CAGTTAATCCTGGCCTGTTAGAAACATCAGAAGGCTGTAGACAAATACTGGGACAGCTACAACCATCCCT
TCAGACAGGATCAGAAGAACTTAGATCATTATATAATACAGTAGCAACCCTCTATTGTGTGCATCAAAGG
ATAGAGATAAAAGACACCAAGGAAGCTTTAGACAAGATAGAGGAAGAGCAAAACAAAAGTAAGACCACCG
CACAGCAAGCGGCCGGCCGCTGATCTTCAGACCTGGAGGAGGAGATATGAGGGACAATTGGAGAAGTGAA
TTATATAAATATAAAGTAGTAAAAATTGAACCATTAGGAGTAGCACCCACCAAGGCAAAGAGAAGAGTGG
TGCAGAGAGAAAAAAGAGCAGTGGGAATAGGAGCTTTGTTCCTTGGGTTCTTGGGAGCAGCAGGAAGCAC
TATGGGCGCAGCGTCAATGACGCTGACGGTACAGGCCAGACAATTATTGTCTGGTATAGTGCAGCAGCAG
AACAATTTGCTGAGGGCTATTGAGGCGCAACAGCATCTGTTGCAACTCACAGTCTGGGGCATCAAGCAGC
TCCAGGCAAGAATCCTGGCTGTGGAAAGATACCTAAAGGATCAACAGCTCCTGGGGATTTGGGGTTGCTC
TGGAAAACTCATTTGCACCACTGCTGTGCCTTGGAATGCTAGTTGGAGTAATAAATCTCTGGAACAGATT
TGGAATCACACGACCTGGATGGAGTGGGACAGAGAAATTAACAATTACACAAGCTTAATACACTCCTTAA
TTGAAGAATCGCAAAACCAGCAAGAAAAGAATGAACAAGAATTATTGGAATTAGATAAATGGGCAAGTTT
GTGGAATTGGTTTAACATAACAAATTGGCTGTGGTATATAAAATTATTCATAATGATAGTAGGAGGCTTG
GTAGGTTTAAGAATAGTTTTTGCTGTACTTTCTATAGTGAATAGAGTTAGGCAGGGATATTCACCATTAT
CGTTTCAGACCCACCTCCCAACCCCGAGGGGACCCGACAGGCCCGAAGGAATAGAAGAAGAAGGTGGAGA
GAGAGACAGAGACAGATCCATTCGATTAGTGAACGGATCTCGACGGTATCGCCGAATTCACAAATGGCAG
TATTCATCCACAATTTTAAAAGAAAAGGGGGGATTGGGGGGTACAGTGCAGGGGAAAGAATAGTAGACAT
AATAGCAACAGACATACAAACTAAAGAATTACAAAAACAAATTACAAAAATTCAAAATTTTCGGGTTTAT
TACAGGGACAGCAGAGATCCAGTTTGGACGCGTTGACATTGATTATTGACTAGTTATTAATAGTAATCAA
TTACGGGGTCATTAGTTCATAGCCCATATATGGAGTTCCGCGTTACATAACTTACGGTAAATGGCCCGCC
TGGCTGACCGCCCAACGACCCCCGCCCATTGACGTCAATAATGACGTATGTTCCCATAGTAACGCCAATA
GGGACTTTCCATTGACGTCAATGGGTGGAGTATTTACGGTAAACTGCCCACTTGGCAGTACATCAAGTGT
ATCATATGCCAAGTACGCCCCCTATTGACGTCAATGACGGTAAATGGCCCGCCTGGCATTATGCCCAGTA
CATGACCTTATGGGACTTTCCTACTTGGCAGTACATCTACGTATTAGTCATCGCTATTACCATGGTGATG
CGGTTTTGGCAGTACATCAATGGGCGTGGATAGCGGTTTGACTCACGGGGATTTCCAAGTCTCCACCCCA
TTGACGTCAATGGGAGTTTGTTTTGGCACCAAAATCAACGGGACTTTCCAAAATGTCGTAACAACTCCGC
CCCATTGACGCAAATGGGCGGTAGGCGTGTACGGTGGGAGGTCTATATAAGCAGAGCTCTCCCTATCAGT
GATAGAGATCTCCCTATCAGTGATAGAGATCGTCGACGAGCTCGTTTAGTGAACCGTCAGATCGCCTGGA
GACGCCATCCACGCTGTTTTGACCTCCATAGAAGACACCGGGACCGATCCAGCCTCCGGCTAGAGCGGCC
GCCATGGTGTCTAAAGGTGAAGAACTTTTTACGGGTGTCGTCCCCATCCTGGTTGAATTGGACGGAGACG
TGAATGGCCATAAATTTTCAGTGAGCGGTGAAGGAGAGGGAGACGCCACTTACGGTAAACTTACCTTGAA
ATTTATCTGCACTACCGGGAAACTGCCCGTACCCTGGCCGACGCTCGTAACAACGCTTACCTACGGCGTG
CAATGTTTTAGCAGATACCCAGACCATATGAAGCAGCACGATTTTTTCAAGAGTGCAATGCCTGAGGGGT
ACGTACAGGAAAGGACGATCTTTTTCAAAGACGATGGTAATTATAAAACGCGGGCTGAGGTTAAATTTGA
AGGAGACACGCTCGTGAATCGAATAGAGCTGAAGGGAATCGACTTCAAGGAAGACGGTAACATCCTGGGC
CATAAACTCGAATATAATTACAATTCACACAACGTCTATATCATGGCAGATAAACAGAAGAATGGCATCA
AAGTCAATTTTAAGATCCGGCATAATATCGAGGACGGATCAGTACAGCTTGCCGACCATTACCAACAGAA
TACACCGATAGGAGACGGTCCCGTCCTCTTGCCAGATAATCACTATTTGAGCACACAATCCGCTCTTTCT
AAAGATCCGAATGAAAAGCGCGATCATATGGTCTTGAAAGAGTTCGTCACTGCCGCCGGCATAACCGGAT
CTGGCAGTGGATCAGGATCTGGTAGTGGTTCTGGTAGCGGATCTGGAAGTGGCAGTGGATCTTCTGCTGC
GGGTGGCGAAGAAGATAAGAAACCGGCAGGTGGCGAAGGTGGCGGTGCCCATATCAACCTGAAAGTGAAA
GGTCAAGACGGCAACGAAGTCTTTTTCCGCATCAAACGTTCTACCCAGCTGAAAAAGCTGATGAACGCAT
ACTGTGACCGTCAGTCTGTAGACATGAAGGCAATTGCTTTCCTCTTTAAGGGTCGTCGCCTACGTGCGGA
AAGGACCCCGGATGAACTGGAAATGGAAGATGGCGACGAAATCGACGCAATGCTGCATCAGACTGGTGGC
TCTAGTGGATCCGGTTCTGCTAGCGGTTCAGGTTCTACCGGTGGATCATCTAGATAACTCGAGTAATCAA
CCTCTGGATTACAAAATTTGTGAAAGATTGACTGGTATTCTTAACTATGTTGCTCCTTTTACGCTATGTG
GATACGCTGCTTTAATGCCTTTGTATCATGCTATTGCTTCCCGTATGGCTTTCATTTTCTCCTCCTTGTA
TAAATCCTGGTTGCTGTCTCTTTATGAGGAGTTGTGGCCCGTTGTCAGGCAACGTGGCGTGGTGTGCACT
GTGTTTGCTGACGCAACCCCCACTGGTTGGGGCATTGCCACCACCTGTCAGCTCCTTTCCGGGACTTTCG
CTTTCCCCCTCCCTATTGCCACGGCGGAACTCATCGCCGCCTGCCTTGCCCGCTGCTGGACAGGGGCTCG
GCTGTTGGGCACTGACAATTCCGTGGTGTTGTTGGGGAAATCATCGTCCTTTCCTTGGCTGCTCGCCTGT
GTTGCCACCTGGATTCTGCGCGGGACGTCCTTCTGCTACGTCCCTTCGGCCCTCAATCCAGCGGACCTTC
CTTCCCGCGGCCTGCTGCCGGCTCTGCGGCCTCTTCCGCGTCTTCGCCTTCGCCCTCAGACGAGTCGGAT
CTCCCTTTGGGCCGCCTCCCCGCCTGGTACCTTTAAGACCAATGACTTACAAGGCAGCTGTAGATCTTAG
CCACTTTTTAAAAGAAAAGGGGGGACTGGAAGGGCTAATTCACTCCCAACGAAGACAAGATCACCTGCAG
GACAGGCGCGCCCTGCTTTTTGCTTGTACTGGGTCTCTCTGGTTAGACCAGATCTGAGCCTGGGAGCTCT
CTGGCTAACTAGGGAACCCACTGCTTAAGCCTCAATAAAGCTTGCCTTGAGTGCTTCAAGTAGTGTGTGC
CCGTCTGTTGTGTGACTCTGGTAACTAGAGATCCCTCAGACCCTTTTAGTCAGTGTGGAAAATCTCTAGC
ACCCGGGCGATTAAGGAAAGGGCTAGATCATTCTTGAAGACGAAAGGGCCTCGTGATACGCCTATTTTTA
TAGGTTAATGTCATGATAATAATGGTTTCTTAGACGTCAGGTGGCACTTTTCGGGGAAATGTGCGCGGAA
CCCCTATTTGTTTATTTTTCTAAATACATTCAAATATGTATCCGCTCATGAGACAATAACCCTGATAAAT
GCTTCAATAATATTGAAAAAGGAAGAGTATGAGTATTCAACATTTCCGTGTCGCCCTTATTCCCTTTTTT
GCGGCATTTTGCCTTCCTGTTTTTGCTCACCCAGAAACGCTGGTGAAAGTAAAAGATGCTGAAGATCAGT
TGGGTGCACGAGTGGGTTACATCGAACTGGATCTCAACAGCGGTAAGATCCTTGAGAGTTTTCGCCCCGA
AGAACGTTTTCCAATGATGAGCACTTTTAAAGTTCTGCTATGTGGCGCGGTATTATCCCGTGTTGACGCC
GGGCAAGAGCAACTCGGTCGCCGCATACACTATTCTCAGAATGACTTGGTTGAGTACTCACCAGTCACAG
AAAAGCATCTTACGGATGGCATGACAGTAAGAGAATTATGCAGTGCTGCCATAACCATGAGTGATAACAC
TGCGGCCAACTTACTTCTGACAACGATCGGAGGACCGAAGGAGCTAACCGCTTTTTTGCACAACATGGGG
GATCATGTAACTCGCCTTGATCGTTGGGAACCGGAGCTGAATGAAGCCATACCAAACGACGAGCGTGACA
CCACGATGCCTGTAGCAATGGCAACAACGTTGCGCAAACTATTAACTGGCGAACTACTTACTCTAGCTTC
CCGGCAACAATTAATAGACTGGATGGAGGCGGATAAAGTTGCAGGACCACTTCTGCGCTCGGCCCTTCCG
GCTGGCTGGTTTATTGCTGATAAATCTGGAGCCGGTGAGCGTGGGTCTCGCGGTATCATTGCAGCACTGG
GGCCAGATGGTAAGCCCTCCCGTATCGTAGTTATCTACACGACGGGGAGTCAGGCAACTATGGATGAACG
AAATAGACAGATCGCTGAGATAGGTGCCTCACTGATTAAGCATTGGTAACTGTCAGACCAAGTTTACTCA
TATATACTTTAGATTGATTTAAAACTTCATTTTTAATTTAAAAGGATCTAGGTGAAGATCCTTTTTGATA
ATCTCATGACCAAAATCCCTTAACGTGAGTTTTCGTTCCACTGAGCGTCAGACCCCGTAGAAAAGATCAA
AGGATCTTCTTGAGATCCTTTTTTTCTGCGCGTAATCTGCTGCTTGCAAACAAAAAAACCACCGCTACCA
GCGGTGGTTTGTTTGCCGGATCAAGAGCTACCAACTCTTTTTCCGAAGGTAACTGGCTTCAGCAGAGCGC
AGATACCAAATACTGTTCTTCTAGTGTAGCCGTAGTTAGGCCACCACTTCAAGAACTCTGTAGCACCGCC
TACATACCTCGCTCTGCTAATCCTGTTACCAGTGGCTGCTGCCAGTGGCGATAAGTCGTGTCTTACCGGG
TTGGACTCAAGACGATAGTTACCGGATAAGGCGCAGCGGTCGGGCTGAACGGGGGGTTCGTGCACACAGC
CCAGCTTGGAGCGAACGACCTACACCGAACTGAGATACCTACAGCGTGAGCTATGAGAAAGCGCCACGCT
TCCCGAAGGGAGAAAGGCGGACAGGTATCCGGTAAGCGGCAGGGTCGGAACAGGAGAGCGCACGAGGGAG
CTTCCAGGGGGAAACGCCTGGTATCTTTATAGTCCTGTCGGGTTTCGCCACCTCTGACTTGAGCGTCGAT
TTTTGTGATGCTCGTCAGGGGGGCGGAGCCTATGGAAAAACGCCAGCAACGCGGCCTTTTTACGGTTCCT
GGCCTTTTGCTGGCCTTTTGCTCACATGTTCTTTCCTGCGTTATCCCCTGATTCTGTGGATAACCGTATT
ACCGCCTTTGAGTGAGCTGATACCGCTCGCCGCAGCCGAACGACCGAGCGCAGCGAGTCAGTGAGCGAGG
AAGCGGAAGAGCGCCCAATACGCAAACCGCCTCTCCCCGCGCGTTGGCCGATTCATTAATGCAGCAAGCT
CATGGCTGACTAATTTTTTTTATTTATGCAGAGGCCGAGGCCGCCTCGGCCTCTGAGCTATTCCAGAAGT
AGTGAGGAGGCTTTTTTGGAGGCCTAGGCTTTTGCAAAAAGCTCCCCGTGGCACGACAGGTTTCCCGACT
GGAAAGCGGGCAGTGAGCGCAACGCAATTAATGTGAGTTAGCTCACTCATTAGGCACCCCAGGCTTTACA
CTTTATGCTTCCGGCTCGTATGTTGTGTGGAATTGTGAGCGGATAACAATTTCACACAGGAAACAGCTAT
GACATGATTACGAATTTCACAAATAAAGCATTTTTTTCACTGCATTCTAGTTGTGGTTTGTCCAAACTCA
TCAATGTATCTTATCATGTCTGGATCAACTGGATAACTCAAGCTAACCAAAATCATCCCAAACTTCCCAC
CCCATACCCTATTACCACTGCCAATTACCTGTGGTTTCATTTACTCTAAACCTGTGATTCCTCTGAATTA
TTTTCATTTTAAAGAAATTGTATTTGTTAAATATGTACTACAAACTTAGTAGTTGGAAGGGCTAATT
